>Addgene plasmid #29376 | pTH398-SUP45-G54D | addgene partial sequence | sequence record 34704 | 29376 with ySUP45-R 5'-aaaacgaagcgcagattgac
ATTTATGTAAAACAGTTCTCGTATTACCGGACACAGAACCAAACAAAGTACCTTGACCGTCCATGACTAT
AAAACCGAACTTGTCGTCAGCTTGAAGCAATTCCGAAAGAACTTCTGTATGAAATTTGTTATCACACAAA
TATAAGGATGTGTTGATAGGTTTGTAAGGTTCGATGTCAAAAGTGACCTTTTTTTCTTTACCATCTTCAG
TGATGATATCACCACAATATAAAACTAAACCGTTCTTGGGCAAAGTATTATATAGCTTCAACTTTTGTTG
GGTGGAAGTGATAGCAGATAAAACGGAAAGACGATTAACCCTAGATTTAATATTCGAGGCAGTATCATAT
TCATCTGTTAACATTTTTTGGTACAGTGGAATTTGACCCTTAGGAGGAATAACTAAGGAAATCATAGAAG
TACCATTACCTCTAGCTTTTTCTAAAGATTGGACCAACTTCTTGACCTTCCAGATCTCAATATTTTTTTC
AACCTCGTTATCCATTATTGAAGTATTTCCTTTGTCTATTTCTGTAGTCTTAATAAGGAGACAAGCCGAA
ATGAATTAAGAAATAAAGGTGTCGTTAAGGCCACACCAACAGTATATCAGTTAAAAATACAGTGATGTAT
TTCATTGATTTGACGCTTAGCACTGGATTTCTGAAAAAATTTTTCATTCAGGGTCAACGGAATAATCCGG
GTAATAAAGACGGCGCTATCAAACGGTATTACTGAAAAATGTACAAATGATGAGAGAGCAAGTGACTTAA
GTATTCTTCGTACATGCGGTAGCGACAGATTGTAGTTTATGATCTGGTTATAATACCATGTATAA
