>Addgene plasmid #29376 | pTH398-SUP45-G54D | addgene partial sequence | sequence record 34705 | 29376 with M13R
ACTAAAGGGAACAAAAGCTGGTACCGGGCCCCCCCTCGAGGTCGACGGTATCGATAAGCTTATCGATACC
GTCGAGGCTTTTGAAGAGAAACTCTCCTTTCACTGTATTTTCTACGTAATATACACGGTCCTCTAAACCC
ACTATGTACTTTCAACAAAGGAATTAGCTCAATATAGAGCAAAAGGTTTACCAAGTATATATTATATTGT
ACAAAAAATTAAAAGCGAATTTAATTTAAATCTGGCATCTAGTGATTAAATTCTTTTTGATTCGATTTTT
TTCTCCCCCTTTTATTTATTTAAATGAAATCATAGTCGGATCCTTCATCTTCGTCATAATATTCATCCTC
AGATTCATCAACTAGTTGTTCAAAATTAACTTTGTAACGCAGCATGGCACCAATACCACCAAAACCTGTG
ACAAATTGGGCACCTTCTGAAGATTTGTCTGTGATGAATTCCAAGGTAGCACCGAAGTTTTTGTAGTTAG
CTGCTAGCCATTCAATTAAAGGTTCTTCGGAGACAACGTCCATTTCTTGGCCGGTAGCTTTGTCAATAGC
AAACGACTTGTCCTTGGCTTCTGGTTCAGCGAATTTTATAACCTCATTATCCTCGGCATCTTTAAATGTA
TATCTGATAGTTTCCAAATTTTCGAAAACAATTAATTTTTCGACTGCACCTAAATCCAATGCCTTTAAAG
TATCATCTATACCATAACAGAATTTACCAGTGTCCTGGGAAATTTCGTCAAAATATGCCTCCAATAATTT
CTTTTCTTGAACATACTTGACATTGGCCAACGCTTCGGCAGAAAGTTCGATAGCCTGGTTGAAACCGTTT
TCACCACCATAAGAAACATCCACGATGGAAATAACCTTACATGCTAGTCT
