[The description below was written by a language model from this plasmid's Addgene catalogue record.]
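Description:
pTH398-SUP45-G54D is a yeast expression plasmid built on pRS315, a standard Saccharomyces cerevisiae–E. coli shuttle vector of the pRS series. pRS315 is a centromeric (CEN/ARS) vector, so it is generally maintained at about one copy per yeast cell. The LEU2 marker allows selection in leucine-auxotrophic strains. In bacteria the plasmid is selected with ampicillin, and the record lists it as low copy. No feature table accompanies the entry, so the backbone elements described here follow from the named vector rather than from an annotated sequence.

The insert is a roughly 3 kb genomic fragment carrying SUP45, the budding yeast gene encoding eukaryotic translation release factor 1 (eRF1), cloned between XbaI and HindIII sites that both remain intact. The fragment includes 1432 bp of genomic sequence upstream of the start codon and 241 bp downstream of the stop codon. Expression is therefore presumably driven by the gene's native promoter and terminator regions rather than a heterologous promoter, and no epitope tags or reporters are recorded. The coding sequence carries the G54D substitution.

eRF1 recognises stop codons and triggers peptide release, and mutant alleles of SUP45 can alter termination efficiency and stop codon readthrough. The associated publication concerns decoding accuracy in eRF1 mutants and its correlation with pleiotropic quantitative traits in yeast. This indicates the plasmid serves to express the G54D allele at near-native levels so that its effects on termination fidelity and cellular phenotypes can be compared with other SUP45 variants.
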