Addgene plasmid #29376: pTH398-SUP45-G54D
Depositing lab: Tobias von der Haar. Depositing organization: London and South East University Group (LASE). Publication: Decoding accuracy in eRF1 mutants and its correlation with pleiotropic quantitative traits in yeast. Merritt GH, Naemi WR, Mugnier P, Webb HM, Tuite MF, von der Haar T. Nucleic Acids Res. 2010 Sep . 38(16):5479-92. 10.1093/nar/gkq338 PubMed 20444877.
Backbone
  Vector backbone: pRS315
  Backbone size w/o insert (bp): 5976
  Vector type: Yeast Expression
  Selectable markers: LEU2
Growth in bacteria
  Bacterial resistance: Ampicillin, 100 μg/mL
  Growth temperature: 37°C
  Growth strain: DH5alpha
  Copy number: Low Copy
Gene/Insert
  Gene/Insert name: SUP45 gene encoding translation release factor 1 from S. cerevisiae (alt name: eRF1)
  Species: S. cerevisiae (budding yeast)
  Insert size (bp): 2984
  Mutation: G54D mutant gene including genomic sequence 1432 bp upstream of AUG and 241 bp downstream of stop codon.
  GenBank ID: NM_001178491
  Entrez Gene: SUP45 (a.k.a. YBR143C, SAL4, SUP1, SUP47)
  Cloning method: Restriction Enzyme; 5′ cloning site XbaI (not destroyed); 3′ cloning site HindIII (not destroyed)
  Sequencing primers: 5′ n/a
Terms and licenses: Academic/Nonprofit Terms; Industry Terms: Not Available to Industry
How to cite: pTH398-SUP45-G54D was a gift from Tobias von der Haar (Addgene plasmid # 29376 ; http://n2t.net/addgene:29376 ; RRID:Addgene_29376)
